>Addgene plasmid #156751 | pD649-HAsp-NPTN-Fc(DAPA)-AviTag-6xHis | addgene full sequence | sequence record 444423 | Addgene NGS Result
TTTCAATATTATTGAAGCATTTATCAGGGTTATTGTCTCATGAGCGGATACATATTTGAATGTATTTAGA
AAAATAAACAAATAGGGGTCAGTGTTACAACCAATTAACCAATTCTGAACATTATCGCGAGCCCATTTAT
ACCTGAATATGGCTCATAACACCCCTTGCTCATGACCAAAATCCCTTAACGTGAGTTACGCGCGCGTCGT
TCCACTGAGCGTCAGACCCCGTAGAAAAGATCAAAGGATCTTCTTGAGATCCTTTTTTTCTGCGCGTAAT
CTGCTGCTTGCAAACAAAAAAACCACCGCTACCAGCGGTGGTTTGTTTGCCGGATCAAGAGCTACCAACT
CTTTTTCCGAAGGTAACTGGCTTCAGCAGAGCGCAGATACCAAATACTGTTCTTCTAGTGTAGCCGTAGT
TAGCCCACCACTTCAAGAACTCTGTAGCACCGCCTACATACCTCGCTCTGCTAATCCTGTTACCAGTGGC
TGCTGCCAGTGGCGATAAGTCGTGTCTTACCGGGTTGGACTCAAGACGATAGTTACCGGATAAGGCGCAG
CGGTCGGGCTGAACGGGGGGTTCGTGCACACAGCCCAGCTTGGAGCGAACGACCTACACCGAACTGAGAT
ACCTACAGCGTGAGCTATGAGAAAGCGCCACGCTTCCCGAAGGGAGAAAGGCGGACAGGTATCCGGTAAG
CGGCAGGGTCGGAACAGGAGAGCGCACGAGGGAGCTTCCAGGGGGAAACGCCTGGTATCTTTATAGTCCT
GTCGGGTTTCGCCACCTCTGACTTGAGCGTCGATTTTTGTGATGCTCGTCAGGGGGGCGGAGCCTATGGA
AAAACGCCAGCAACGCGGCCTTTTTACGGTTCCTGGCCTTTTGCTGGCCTTTTGCTCACATGTTCTTTCC
TGCGTTATCCCCTGATTCTGTGGATAACCGTATTACCGCCTTTGAGTGAGCTGATACCGCTCGCCGCAGC
CGAACGACCGAGCGCAGCGAGTCAGTGAGCGAGGAAGCGGAAGGCGAGAGTAGGGAACTGCCAGGCATCA
AACTAAGCAGAAGGCCCCTGACGGATGGCCTTTTTGCGTTTCTACAAACTCTTTCTGTGTTGTAAAACGA
CGGCCAGTCTTAAGCTCGGGCCCCCTGGGCGGTTCTGATAACGAGTAATCGTTAATCCGCAAATAACGTA
AAAACCCGCTTCGGCGGGTTTTTTTATGGGGGGAGTTTAGGGAAAGAGCATTTGTCAGAATATTTAAGGG
CGCCTGTCACTTTGCTTGATATATGAGAATTATTTAACCTTATAAATGAGAAAAAAGCAACGCACTTTAA
ATAAGATACGTTGCTTTTTCGATTGATGAACACCTATAATTAAACTATTCATCTATTATTTATGATTTTT
TGTATATACAATATTTCTAGTTTGTTAAAGAGAATTAAGAAAATAAATCTCGAAAATAATAAAGGGAAAA
TCAGTTTTTGATATCAAAATTATACATGTCAACGATAATACAAAATATAATACAAACTATAAGATGTTAT
CAGTATTTATTATCATTTAGAATAAATTTTGTGTCGCCCTTAATTGTGAGCGGATAACAATTACGAGCTT
CATGCACAGTGGCGTTGACTCAATATTGGCCATTAGCCATATTATTCATTGGTTATATAGCATAAATCAA
TATTGGCTATTGGCCATTGCATACGTTGTATCTATATCATAATATGTACATTTATATTGGCTCATGTCCA
ATATGACCGCCATGTTGGCATTGATTATTGACTAGTTATTAATAGTAATCAATTACGGGGTCATTAGTTC
ATAGCCCATATATGGAGTTCCGCGTTACATAACTTACGGTAAATGGCCCGCCTGGCTGACCGCCCAACGA
CCCCCGCCCATTGACGTCAATAATGACGTATGTTCCCATAGTAACGCCAATAGGGACTTTCCATTGACGT
CAATGGGTGGAGTATTTACGGTAAACTGCCCACTTGGCAGTACATCAAGTGTATCATATGCCAAGTACGC
CCCCTATTGACGTCAATGACGGTAAATGGCCCGCCTGGCATTATGCCCAGTACATGACCTTATGGGACTT
TCCTACTTGGCAGTACATCTACGTATTAGTCATCGCTATTACCATGGTGATGCGGTTTTGGCAGTACATC
AATGGGCGTGGATAGCGGTTTGACTCACGGGGATTTCCAAGTCTCCACCCCATTGACGTCAATGGGAGTT
TGTTTTGGCACCAAAATCAACGGGACTTTCCAAAATGTCGTAACAACTCCGCCCCATTGACGCAAATGGG
CGGTAGGCGTGTACGGTGGGAGGTCTATATAAGCAGAGCTCGTTTAGTGAACCGTCAGATCGCCTGGAGA
CGCCATCCACGCTGTTTTGACCTCCATAGAAGACACCGGGACCGATCCAGCCTCCGCGGCCGGGAACGGT
GCATTGGAACGCGGATTCCCCGTGCCAAGAGTGACGTAAGTACCGCCTATAGAGTCTATAGGCCCACCCC
CTTGGCTTCGTTAGAACGCGGCTACAATTAATACATAACCTTATGTATCATACACATACGATTTAGGTGA
CACTATAGAATAACATCCACTTTGCCTTTCTCTCCACAGGTGTCCACTCCCAGGTCCAACTGCACCTCGG
TTCTATCGAAAACGCGCCTGCTAGCGCCACCATGAAGACCATCATTGCCCTGAGCTACATCTTCTGCCTG
GTGTTCGCTGCGGCCGCCCAGAATGCCGGATTTGTGAAGTCTCCCATGAGCGAGACAAAGCTGACCGGCG
ACGCCTTCGAGCTGTATTGTGATGTCGTGGGCAGCCCCACACCTGAGATTCAGTGGTGGTACGCCGAAGT
GAACCGGGCCGAGTCTTTCAGACAACTGTGGGACGGTGCCCGGAAGAGAAGAGTGACAGTGAATACCGCC
TACGGCAGCAATGGCGTGTCCGTGCTGAGAATCACCCGGCTGACACTGGAAGATAGCGGCACCTACGAGT
GCAGAGCCAGCAACGACCCCAAGAGAAACGACCTGAGACAGAACCCCAGCATCACCTGGATTAGAGCCCA
GGCCACAATCAGCGTGCTGCAGAAACCTCGGATCGTGACCAGCGAGGAAGTGATCATCAGAGACAGCCCC
GTGCTGCCTGTGACTCTGCAGTGTAATCTGACCAGCAGCAGCCACACACTGACCTACAGCTACTGGACCA
AGAACGGCGTGGAACTGAGCGCCACCAGAAAGAACGCCAGCAACATGGAATACCGGATCAACAAGCCCAG
AGCCGAGGATAGCGGCGAGTACCACTGTGTGTACCACTTCGTGTCTGCCCCTAAGGCCAACGCCACCATC
GAAGTGAAGGCCGCTCCTGATATCACCGGCCACAAGCGGAGCGAGAACAAGAATGAAGGCCAGGATGCCA
CCATGTACTGCAAGAGCGTGGGCTACCCTCATCCTGACTGGATCTGGCGGAAGAAAGAAAACGGCATGCC
CATGGACATCGTGAACACCAGCGGCCGGTTCTTCATCATCAACAAAGAGAACTACACCGAGCTGAACATC
GTCAACCTGCAGATCACCGAAGATCCTGGCGAGTACGAGTGTAATGCCACCAATGCCATCGGCAGCGCCT
CTGTGGTTACAGTGCTGAGAGTCAGAAGCCATCTGGCCCCTGGCGCGCCGGGCGGCGACAAGACCCACAC
CTGCCCCCCCTGCCCAGCTCCAGAACTGCTGGGAGGGCCTTCCGTGTTCCTGTTCCCCCCCAAGCCCAAG
GACACCCTGATGATCAGCAGGACCCCCGAGGTGACCTGCGTGGTGGTGGCCGTGTCCCACGAGGACCCAG
AGGTGAAGTTCAACTGGTACGTGGACGGCGTGGAGGTGCACAACGCCAAGACCAAGCCCAGAGAGGAGCA
GTACAACAGCACCTACAGGGTGGTGTCCGTGCTGACCGTGCTGCACCAGGACTGGCTGAACGGCAAAGAA
TACAAGTGCAAAGTCTCCAACAAGGCCCTGGCTGCCCCAATCGAAAAGACAATCAGCAAGGCCAAGGGCC
AGCCACGGGAGCCCCAGGTGTACACCCTGCCCCCCAGCCGGGAGGAGATGACCAAGAACCAGGTGTCCCT
GACCTGTCTGGTGAAGGGCTTCTACCCCAGCGATATCGCCGTGGAGTGGGAGAGCAACGGCCAGCCCGAG
AACAACTACAAGACCACCCCCCCAGTGCTGGACAGCGACGGCAGCTTCTTCCTGTACAGCAAGCTGACCG
TGGACAAGTCCAGGTGGCAGCAGGGCAACGTGTTCAGCTGCAGCGTGATGCACGAGGCCCTGCACAACCA
CTACACCCAGAAGTCCCTGAGCCTGAGCCCCGGCGGCAGCGGTCTTAATGATATTTTCGAGGCTCAGAAG
ATTGAGTGGCATGAACACCACCACCATCACCACTAAGGCCGGCCTGTAGTCACTGGCACAACGCGTTACC
CGGTAAGCCAATCGGGTATACACGGTCGTCATACTGCAGACAGGGTTCTTCTACTTTGCAAGATAGTCTT
GAGTAGTAAAATAAATAGATAGAGAAAATCAGCCTCGACTGTGCCTTCTAGTTGCCAGCCATCTGTTGTT
TGCCCCTCCCCCGTGCCTTCCTTGACCCTGGAAGGTGCCACTCCCACTGTCCTTTCCTAATAAAATGAGG
AAATTGCATCACAACACTCAACCCTATCTCGGTCTATTCTTTTGATTTATAAGGGATTTTGCCGATTTCG
GCCTATTGGTTAAAAAATGAGCTGATTTAACAAAAATTTAACGCGAATTAATTCTGTGGAATGTGTGTCA
GTTAGGGTGTGGAAAGTCCCCAGGCTCCCCAGCAGGCAGAAGTATGCAAAGCATGCATCTCAATTAGTCA
GCAACCAGGTGTGGAAAGTCCCCAGGCTCCCCAGCAGGCAGAAGTATGCAAAGCATGCATCTCAATTAGT
CAGCAACCATAGTCCCGCCCCTAACTCCGCCCATCCCGCCCCTAACTCCGCCCAGTTCCGCCCATTCTCC
GCCCCATGGCTGACTAATTTTTTTTATTTATGCAGAGGCCGAGGCCGCCTCTGCCTCTGAGCTATTCCAG
AAGTAGTGAGGAGGCTTTTTTGGAGGCCTAGGCTTTTGCAAAAAGCTCCCGGGAGCTTGTATATCCATTT
TCGGATCTGATCAGCACGTGTTGACAATTAATCATCGGCATAGTATATCGGCATAGTATAATACGACAAG
GTGAGGAACTAAACCATGACCGAGTACAAGCCCACGGTGCGCCTCGCCACCCGCGACGACGTCCCCAGGG
CCGTACGCACCCTCGCCGCCGCGTTCGCCGACTACCCCGCCACGCGCCACACCGTCGATCCGGACCGCCA
CATCGAGCGGGTCACCGAGCTGCAAGAACTCTTCCTCACGCGCGTCGGGCTCGACATCGGCAAGGTGTGG
GTCGCGGACGACGGCGCCGCGGTGGCGGTCTGGACCACGCCGGAGAGCGTCGAAGCGGGGGCGGTGTTCG
CCGAGATCGGCCCGCGCATGGCCGAGTTGAGCGGTTCCCGGCTGGCCGCGCAGCAACAGATGGAAGGCCT
CCTGGCGCCGCACCGGCCCAAGGAGCCCGCGTGGTTCCTGGCCACCGTCGGCGTCTCGCCCGACCACCAG
GGCAAGGGTCTGGGCAGCGCCGTCGTGCTCCCCGGAGTGGAGGCGGCCGAGCGCGCCGGGGTGCCCGCCT
TCCTGGAGACATCCGCGCCCCGCAACCTCCCCTTCTACGAGCGGCTCGGCTTCACCGTCACCGCCGACGT
CGAGGTGCCCGAAGGACCGCGCACCTGGTGCATGACCCGCAAGCCCGGTGCCTGACACGTGCTACGAGAT
TTCGATTCCACCGCCGCCTTCTATGAAAGGTTGGGCTTCGGAATCGTTTTCCGGGACGCCGGCTGGATGA
TCCTCCAGCGCGGGGATCTCATGCTGGAGTTCTTCGCCCACCCCAACTTGTTTATTGCAGCTTATAATGG
TTACAAATAAAGCAATAGCATCACAAATTTCACAAATAAAGCATTTTTTTCACTGCATTCTAGTTGTGGT
TTGTCCAAACTCATCAATGTATCTTATCATGTCTGTATACCGTCGACCTCTAGCTAGAGCTTGGCGTAAT
CATGGTCATTACCAATGCTTAATCAGTGAGGCACCTATCTCAGCGATCTGTCTATTTCGTTCATCCATAG
TTGCCTGACTCCCCGTCGTGTAGATAACTACGATACGGGAGGGCTTACCATCTGGCCCCAGCGCTGCGAT
GATACCGCGAGAACCACGCTCACCGGCTCCGGATTTATCAGCAATAAACCAGCCAGCCGGAAGGGCCGAG
CGCAGAAGTGGTCCTGCAACTTTATCCGCCTCCATCCAGTCTATTAATTGTTGCCGGGAAGCTAGAGTAA
GTAGTTCGCCAGTTAATAGTTTGCGCAACGTTGTTGCCATCGCTACAGGCATCGTGGTGTCACGCTCGTC
GTTTGGTATGGCTTCATTCAGCTCCGGTTCCCAACGATCAAGGCGAGTTACATGATCCCCCATGTTGTGC
AAAAAAGCGGTTAGCTCCTTCGGTCCTCCGATCGTTGTCAGAAGTAAGTTGGCCGCAGTGTTATCACTCA
TGGTTATGGCAGCACTGCATAATTCTCTTACTGTCATGCCATCCGTAAGATGCTTTTCTGTGACTGGTGA
GTACTCAACCAAGTCATTCTGAGAATAGTGTATGCGGCGACCGAGTTGCTCTTGCCCGGCGTCAATACGG
GATAATACCGCGCCACATAGCAGAACTTTAAAAGTGCTCATCATTGGAAAACGTTCTTCGGGGCGAAAAC
TCTCAAGGATCTTACCGCTGTTGAGATCCAGTTCGATGTAACCCACTCGTGCACCCAACTGATCTTCAGC
ATCTTTTACTTTCACCAGCGTTTCTGGGTGAGCAAAAACAGGAAGGCAAAATGCCGCAAAAAAGGGAATA
AGGGCGACACGGAAATGTTGAATACTCATATTCTTCCTT
Features (pLannotate 1.2.2; 21 found; start..end, strand, type, name):
    119..143     -  CDS            KanR (fragment): aminoglycoside phosphotransferase; aph(3')-Ia; confers resistance to kanamycin
    254..842     +  rep_origin     ori: high-copy-number ColE1/pMB1/pBR322/pUC origin of replication
   1067..1084    +  terminator     rrnB T2 terminator (fragment): transcription terminator T2 from the E. coli rrnB gene
   1109..1128    -  CDS            lacZα (fragment): LacZα fragment of β-galactosidase; lacZ fragment
   1584..1600    +  protein_bind   lac operator: The lac repressor binds to the lac operator to inhibit transcription in E. coli. This inhibition can be relieved by adding lactose or isopropyl-β-D-thiogalactopyranoside (IPTG). lac repressor encoded by lacI
   1843..2146    +  enhancer       CMV enhancer: human cytomegalovirus immediate early enhancer
   2147..2350    +  promoter       CMV promoter: human cytomegalovirus (CMV) immediate early promoter
   2486..2529    +  intron         CMV intron (fragment): modified intron A from human cytomegalovirus
   2581..2599    +  promoter       SP6 promoter: promoter for bacteriophage SP6 RNA polymerase
   2603..2640    +  CDS            IgH signal sequence (fragment): signal sequence from the mouse immunoglobulin heavy chain variable region
   2743..3681    +  CDS            NPTN (fragment): NPTN_HUMAN - Also known as SDFR1, SDR1. Experimental evidence at protein level: Swiss-Prot protein existence level 1. Probable homophilic and heterophilic cell adhesion molecule involved in long term potentiation at hippocampal excitatory synapses through activation of p38MAPK. May also regulate neurite outgrowth by activating the FGFR1 signaling pathway. May play a role in synaptic plasticity (By similarity). From Homo sapiens (Human).
   3697..4374    +  CDS            IGHG1 (fragment): IGHG1_HUMAN - Experimental evidence at protein level: Swiss-Prot protein existence level 1. Constant region of immunoglobulin heavy chains. Immunoglobulins, also known as antibodies, are membrane-bound or secreted glycoproteins produced by B lymphocytes. In the recognition phase of humoral immunity, the membrane-bound immunoglobulins serve as receptors which, upon binding of a specific antigen, trigger the clonal expansion and differentiation of B lymphocytes into immunoglobulins- secreting plasma cells. Secreted immunoglobulins mediate the effector phase of humoral immunity, which results in
   4589..4700    +  polyA_signal   bGH poly(A) signal: bovine growth hormone polyadenylation signal
   4701..4809    +  rep_origin     f1 ori (fragment): f1 bacteriophage origin of replication; arrow indicates direction of (+) strand synthesis
   4823..5152    +  promoter       SV40 promoter: SV40 enhancer and early promoter
   5200..5247    +  promoter       EM7 promoter: synthetic bacterial promoter&nbsp
   5266..5865    +  CDS            PuroR (fragment): puromycin N-acetyltransferase; pac from Streptomyces; confers resistance to puromycin
   5875..6000    +  CDS            ble (fragment): BLE_KLEPN - Experimental evidence at protein level: Swiss-Prot protein existence level 1. Binding protein with a strong affinity to the bleomycin family of antibiotics. Binds to CL990; an antimitotic-antibiotic compound. From Klebsiella pneumoniae.
   5995..6116    +  polyA_signal   SV40 poly(A) signal: SV40 polyadenylation signal
   6169..7029    -  CDS            AmpR: β-lactamase; bla; confers resistance to ampicillin, carbenicillin, and related antibiotics
   7032..89      -  promoter       AmpR promoter (fragment) (across the origin): bla
