[The description below was written by a language model from this plasmid's Addgene catalogue record and pLannotate feature annotations shown in this document.]
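Description:
pD649-HAsp-NPTN-Fc(DAPA)-AviTag-6xHis is a mammalian expression plasmid on the pD649 backbone, built to produce the extracellular domain of human neuroplastin (NPTN, an immunoglobulin-superfamily cell adhesion molecule) as a secreted Fc fusion protein. It is propagated in E. coli as a high-copy plasmid through a ColE1/pUC-type origin and selected with ampicillin via the β-lactamase gene. The annotated sequence of about 7 kb also carries an SV40 early promoter/EM7 promoter cassette driving a puromycin N-acetyltransferase coding region followed by an SV40 poly(A) signal, which would allow drug selection in mammalian cells, although the catalogue entry does not list a mammalian marker. Short kanamycin-resistance, lacZα, ble and f1 ori matches appear only as fragments and are probably backbone remnants.

The expression unit uses the CMV immediate-early enhancer and promoter with a partial CMV intron A, followed by an SP6 promoter that provides a phage polymerase and sequencing primer site. The name indicates an HA signal peptide ("HAsp"), whereas the automated annotation labels a short stretch in this leader region as a fragment of a mouse IgH signal sequence; either way, a leader directs the protein into the secretory pathway. The roughly 0.9 kb NPTN ectodomain sits between retained restriction sites, in frame with a human IgG1 Fc carrying the D265A and P329A (DAPA) substitutions, which are generally used to reduce Fc effector binding. According to the record, an AviTag for site-specific biotinylation and a 6xHis tag for metal-affinity purification follow, though neither is annotated individually. A bGH poly(A) signal ends the transcript.

The plasmid belongs to a collection made for a human IgSF cell-surface protein interaction screen. The depositor notes that some members of the collection may carry an IS4-like transposase insertion upstream of the CMV promoter; no such element is annotated here.
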