Addgene plasmid #156751: pD649-HAsp-NPTN-Fc(DAPA)-AviTag-6xHis
Purpose: Mammalian expression of cell-surface protein extracellular domain fused to Fc(DAPA)-Avi-6xHis. Protein is secreted from cells.
Depositing lab: Chris Garcia. Depositing organization: Stanford University. Publication: A Human IgSF Cell-Surface Interactome Reveals a Complex Network of Protein-Protein Interactions. Wojtowicz WM, Vielmetter J, Fernandes RA, Siepe DH, Eastman CL, Chisholm GB, Cox S, Klock H, Anderson PW, Rue SM, Miller JJ, Glaser SM, Bragstad ML, Vance J, Lam AW, Lesley SA, Zinn K, Garcia KC. Cell. 2020 Aug 20;182(4):1027-1043.e17. doi: 10.1016/j.cell.2020.07.025. PubMed 32822567.
Backbone
  Vector backbone: pD649
  Backbone size w/o insert (bp): 6106
  Vector type: Mammalian Expression
Growth in bacteria
  Bacterial resistance: Ampicillin, 100 μg/mL
  Growth temperature: 37°C
  Growth strain: DH5alpha
  Copy number: High Copy
Gene/Insert
  Gene/Insert name: NPTN
  Species: H. sapiens (human)
  Insert size (bp): 933
  Mutation: Fc region of human IgG contains D265A and P329A mutations (DAPA)
  Entrez Gene: NPTN (a.k.a. GP55, GP65, SDFR1, SDR1, np55, np65)
  Promoter: CMV/SP6
  Tag / fusion protein: Fc(DAPA)-AviTag-6xHis (C terminal on backbone)
  Cloning method: Restriction Enzyme; 5′ cloning site GCGGCCGC (not destroyed); 3′ cloning site GGCGCGCC (not destroyed)
  Sequencing primers: 5′ ATTTAGGTGACACTATAG; 3′ CACGTACCAGTTGAACTTCACC
Resource information
  A portion of this plasmid was derived from a plasmid made by: synthesis by ThermoFisher
Terms and licenses: Academic/Nonprofit Terms; Industry Terms: Not Available to Industry
Depositor comments: Some plasmids in this collection may have an IS4-like element ISVsa5 family transposase upstream of the CMV promoter.
How to cite: pD649-HAsp-NPTN-Fc(DAPA)-AviTag-6xHis was a gift from Chris Garcia (Addgene plasmid # 156751 ; http://n2t.net/addgene:156751 ; RRID:Addgene_156751)
