>Addgene plasmid #156751 | pD649-HAsp-NPTN-Fc(DAPA)-AviTag-6xHis | depositor partial sequence | sequence record 302612 | insert (extracellular domain)
CAGAATGCCGGATTTGTGAAGTCTCCCATGAGCGAGACAAAGCTGACCGGCGACGCCTTCGAGCTGTATT
GTGATGTCGTGGGCAGCCCCACACCTGAGATTCAGTGGTGGTACGCCGAAGTGAACCGGGCCGAGTCTTT
CAGACAACTGTGGGACGGTGCCCGGAAGAGAAGAGTGACAGTGAATACCGCCTACGGCAGCAATGGCGTG
TCCGTGCTGAGAATCACCCGGCTGACACTGGAAGATAGCGGCACCTACGAGTGCAGAGCCAGCAACGACC
CCAAGAGAAACGACCTGAGACAGAACCCCAGCATCACCTGGATTAGAGCCCAGGCCACAATCAGCGTGCT
GCAGAAACCTCGGATCGTGACCAGCGAGGAAGTGATCATCAGAGACAGCCCCGTGCTGCCTGTGACTCTG
CAGTGTAATCTGACCAGCAGCAGCCACACACTGACCTACAGCTACTGGACCAAGAACGGCGTGGAACTGA
GCGCCACCAGAAAGAACGCCAGCAACATGGAATACCGGATCAACAAGCCCAGAGCCGAGGATAGCGGCGA
GTACCACTGTGTGTACCACTTCGTGTCTGCCCCTAAGGCCAACGCCACCATCGAAGTGAAGGCCGCTCCT
GATATCACCGGCCACAAGCGGAGCGAGAACAAGAATGAAGGCCAGGATGCCACCATGTACTGCAAGAGCG
TGGGCTACCCTCATCCTGACTGGATCTGGCGGAAGAAAGAAAACGGCATGCCCATGGACATCGTGAACAC
CAGCGGCCGGTTCTTCATCATCAACAAAGAGAACTACACCGAGCTGAACATCGTCAACCTGCAGATCACC
GAAGATCCTGGCGAGTACGAGTGTAATGCCACCAATGCCATCGGCAGCGCCTCTGTGGTTACAGTGCTGA
GAGTCAGAAGCCATCTGGCCCCT
